>Addgene plasmid #11387 | pARF6(Q67L)-CFP | depositor full sequence | sequence record 6951 | Author sequence
TAGTTATTAATAGTAATCAATTACGGGGTCATTAGTTCATAGCCCATATATGGAGTTCCGCGTTACATAA
CTTACGGTAAATGGCCCGCCTGGCTGACCGCCCAACGACCCCCGCCCATTGACGTCAATAATGACGTATG
TTCCCATAGTAACGCCAATAGGGACTTTCCATTGACGTCAATGGGTGGAGTATTTACGGTAAACTGCCCA
CTTGGCAGTACATCAAGTGTATCATATGCCAAGTACGCCCCCTATTGACGTCAATGACGGTAAATGGCCC
GCCTGGCATTATGCCCAGTACATGACCTTATGGGACTTTCCTACTTGGCAGTACATCTACGTATTAGTCA
TCGCTATTACCATGGTGATGCGGTTTTGGCAGTACATCAATGGGCGTGGATAGCGGTTTGACTCACGGGG
ATTTCCAAGTCTCCACCCCATTGACGTCAATGGGAGTTTGTTTTGGCACCAAAATCAACGGGACTTTCCA
AAATGTCGTAACAACTCCGCCCCATTGACGCAAATGGGCGGTAGGCGTGTACGGTGGGAGGTCTATATAA
GCAGAGCTGGTTTAGTGAACCGTCAGATCCGCTAGCGCTACCGGACTCAGATCTCGAGCTCAAGCTTCGA
ATTCATGGGGAAGGTGCTATCCAAAATCTTCGGGAACAAGGAAATGCGGATCCTCATGTTGGGCCTGGAC
GCGGCCGGCAAGACAACAATCCTGTACAAGTTGAAGCTGGGCCAGTCGGTGACCACCATTCCCACTGTGG
GTTTCAACGTGGAGACGGTGACTTACAAAAATGTCAAGTTCAACGTATGGGATGTGGGCGGCCTTGACAA
GATCCGGCCGCTCTGGCGGCATTACTACACTGGGACCCAAGGTCTCATCTTCGTAGTGGACTGCGCCGAC
CGCGACCGCATCGATGAGGCTCGCCAGGAGCTGCACCGCATTATCAATGACCGGGAGATGAGGGACGCCA
TAATCCTCATCTTCGCCAACAAGCAGGACCTGCCCGATGCCATGAAACCCCACGAGATCCAGGAGAAACT
GGGCCTGACCCGGATTCGGGACAGGAACTGGTATGTGCAGCCCTCCTGTGCCACCTCAGGGGACGGACTC
TATGAGGGGCTCACATGGTTAACCTCTAACTACAAATCTTTGGTACCGCGGGCCCGGGATCCACCGGTCG
CCACCATGGTGAGCAAGGGCGAGGAGCTGTTCACCGGGGTGGTGCCCATCCTGGTCGAGCTGGACGGCGA
CGTAAACGGCCACAAGTTCAGCGTGTCCGGCGAGGGCGAGGGCGATGCCACCTACGGCAAGCTGACCCTG
AAGTTCATCTGCACCACCGGCAAGCTGCCCGTGCCCTGGCCCACCCTCGTGACCACCCTGACCTGGGGCG
TGCAGTGCTTCAGCCGCTACCCCGACCACATGAAGCAGCACGACTTCTTCAAGTCCGCCATGCCCGAAGG
CTACGTCCAGGAGCGCACCATCTTCTTCAAGGACGACGGCAACTACAAGACCCGCGCCGAGGTGAAGTTC
GAGGGCGACACCCTGGTGAACCGCATCGAGCTGAAGGGCATCGACTTCAAGGAGGACGGCAACATCCTGG
GGCACAAGCTGGAGTACAACTACATCAGCCACAACGTCTATATCACCGCCGACAAGCAGAAGAACGGCAT
CAAGGCCAACTTCAAGATCCGCCACAACATCGAGGACGGCAGCGTGCAGCTCGCCGACCACTACCAGCAG
AACACCCCCATCGGCGACGGCCCCGTGCTGCTGCCCGACAACCACTACCTGAGCACCCAGTCCAAACTGA
GCAAAGACCCCAACGAGAAGCGCGATCACATGGTCCTGCTGGAGTTCGTGACCGCCGCCGGGATCACTCT
CGGCATGGACGAGCTGTACAAGTAAAGCGGCCGCGACTCTAGATCATAATCAGCCATACCACATTTGTAG
AGGTTTTACTTGCTTTAAAAAACCTCCCACACCTCCCCCTGAACCTGAAACATAAAATGAATGCAATTGT
TGTTGTTAACTTGTTTATTGCAGCTTATAATGGTTACAAATAAAGCAATAGCATCACAAATTTCACAAAT
AAAGCATTTTTTTCACTGCATTCTAGTTGTGGTTTGTCCAAACTCATCAATGTATCTTAAGGCGTAAATT
GTAAGCGTTAATATTTTGTTAAAATTCGCGTTAAATTTTTGTTAAATCAGCTCATTTTTTAACCAATAGG
CCGAAATCGGCAAAATCCCTTATAAATCAAAAGAATAGACCGAGATAGGGT
[37 nt withheld, positions 2292-2328]
AAAGAACGTGGACTCCAACGTCAAAGG
[49 nt withheld, positions 2356-2404]
T
[91 nt withheld, positions 2406-2496]
G
[124 nt withheld, positions 2498-2621]
CAGGTGGCACTTTTCGGGGAAATGTGCGCGGAACCCCTATTTGTTTATTTTTCTAAATACATTCAAATAT
GTATCCGCTCATGAGACAATAACCCTGATAAATGCTTCAATAATATTGAAAAAGGAAGAGTCCTGAGGCG
GAAAGAACCAGCTGTGGAATGTGTGTCAGTTAGGGTGTGGAAAGTCCCCAGGCTCCCCAGCAGGCAGAAG
TATGCAAAGCATGCATCTCAATTAGTCAGCAACCAGGTGTGGAAAGTCCCCAGGCTCCCCAGCAGGCAGA
AGTATGCAAAGCATGCATCTCAATTAGTCAGCAACCATAGTCCCGCCCCTAACTCCGCCCATCCCGCCCC
TAACTCCGCCCAGTTCCGCCCATTCTCCGCCCCATGGCTGACTAATTTTTTTTATTTATGCAGAGGCCGA
GGCCGCCTCGGCCTCTGAGCTATTCCAGAAGTAGTGAGGAGGCTTTTTTGGAGGCCTAGGCTTTTGCAAA
GATCGATCAAGAGACAGGATGAGGATCGTTTCGCATGATTGAACAAGATGGATTGCACGCAGGTTCTCCG
GCCGCTTGGGTGGAGAGGCTATTCGGCTATGACTGGGCACAACAGACAATCGGCTGCTCTGATGCCGCCG
TGTTCCGGCTGTCAGCGCAGGGGCGCCCGGTTCTTTTTGTCAAGACCGACCTGTCCGGTGCCCTGAATGA
ACTGCAAGACGAGGCAGCGCGGCTATCGTGGCTGGCCACGACGGGCGTTCCTTGCGCAGCTGTGCTCGAC
GTTGTCACTGAAGCGGGAAGGGACTGGCTGCTATTGGGCGAAGTGCCGGGGCAGGATCTCCTGTCATCTC
ACCTTGCTCCTGCCGAGAAAGTATCCATCATGGCTGATGCAATGCGGCGGCTGCATACGCTTGATCCGGC
TACCTGCCCATTCGACCACCAAGCGAAACATCGCATCGAGCGAGCACGTACTCGGATGGAAGCCGGTCTT
GTCGATCAGGATGATCTGGACGAAGAGCATCAGGGGCTCGCGCCAGCCGAACTGTTCGCCAGGCTCAAGG
CGAGCATGCCCGACGGCGAGGATCTCGTCGTGACCCATGGCGATGCCTGCTTGCCGAATATCATGGTGGA
AAATGGCCGCTTTTCTGGATTCATCGACTGTGGCCGGCTGGGTGTGGCGGACCGCTATCAGGACATAGCG
TTGGCTACCCGTGATATTGCTGAAGAGCTTGGCGGCGAATGGGCTGACCGCTTCCTCGTGCTTTACGGTA
TCGCCGCTCCCGATTCGCAGCGCATCGCCTTCTATCGCCTTCTTGACGAGTTCTTCTGAGCGGGACTCTG
GGGTTCGAAATGACCGACCAAGCGACGCCCAACCTGCCATCACGAGATTTCGATTCCACCGCCGCCTTCT
ATGAAAGGTTGGGCTTCGGAATCGTTTTCCGGGACGCCGGCTGGATGATCCTCCAGCGCGGGGATCTCAT
GCTGGAGTTCTTCGCCCACCCTAGGGGGAGGCTAACTGAAACACGGAAGGAGACAATACCGGAAGGAACC
CGCGCTATGACGGCAATAAAAAGACAGAATAAAACGCACGGTGTTGGGTCGTTTGTTCATAAACGCGGGG
TTCGGTCCCAGGGCTGGCACTCTGTCGATACCCCACCGAGACCCCATTGGGGCCAATACGCCCGCGTTTC
TTCCTTTTCCCCACCCCACCCCCCAAGTTCGGGTGAAGGCCCAGGGCTCGCAGCCAACGTCGGGGCGGCA
GGCCCTGCCATAGCCTCAGGTTACTCATATATACTTTAGATTGATTTAAAACTTCATTTTTAATTTAAAA
GGATCTAGGTGAAGATCCTTTTTGATAATCTCATGACCAAAATCCCTTAACGTGAGTTTTCGTTCCACTG
AGCGTCAGACCCCGTAGAAAAGATCAAAGGATCTTCTTGAGATCCTTTTTTTCTGCGCGTAATCTGCTGC
TTGCAAACAAAAAAACCACCGCTACCAGCGGTGGTTTGTTTGCCGGATCAAGAGCTACCAACTCTTTTTC
CGAAGGTAACTGGCTTCAGCAGAGCGCAGATACCAAATACTGTCCTTCTAGTGTAGCCGTAGTTAGGCCA
CCACTTCAAGAACTCTGTAGCACCGCCTACATACCTCGCTCTGCTAATCCTGTTACCAGTGGCTGCTGCC
AGTGGCGATAAGTCGTGTCTTACCGGGTTGGACTCAAGACGATAGTTACCGGATAAGGCGCAGCGGTCGG
GCTGAACGGGGGGTTCGTGCACACAGCCCAGCTTGGAGCGAACGACCTACACCGAACTGAGATACCTACA
GCGTGAGCTATGAGAAAGCGCCACGCTTCCCGAAGGGAGAAAGGCGGACAGGTATCCGGTAAGCGGCAGG
GTCGGAACAGGAGAGCGCACGAGGGAGCTTCCAGGGGGAAACGCCTGGTATCTTTATAGTCCTGTCGGGT
TTCGCCACCTCTGACTTGAGCGTCGATTTTTGTGATGCTCGTCAGGGGGGCGGAGCCTATGGAAAAACGC
CAGCAACGCGGCCTTTTTACGGTTCCTGGCCTTTTGCTGGCCTTTTGCTCACATGTTCTTTCCTGCGTTA
TCCCCTGATTCTGTGGATAACCGTATTACCGCCATGCAT
Features (pLannotate 1.2.2; 16 found; start..end, strand, type, name):
     61..364     +  enhancer       CMV enhancer: human cytomegalovirus immediate early enhancer
    365..568     +  promoter       CMV promoter: human cytomegalovirus (CMV) immediate early promoter
    591..634     +  misc_feature   MCS (fragment): multiple cloning site
    635..1159    +  CDS            ARF6: ARF6_HUMAN - Experimental evidence at protein level: Swiss-Prot protein existence level 1. (Microbial infection) Functions as an allosteric activator of the cholera toxin catalytic subunit, an ADP-ribosyltransferase. From Homo sapiens (Human).
   1162..1188    +  misc_feature   MCS (fragment): multiple cloning site
   1196..1912    +  CDS            mECFP: mECFP is a basic (constitutively fluorescent) cyan fluorescent protein published in 2006, derived from Aequorea victoria.
   1932..2015    +  CDS            large T antigen (fragment): large T antigen from SV40 (simian virus 40)
   2038..2159    +  polyA_signal   SV40 poly(A) signal: SV40 polyadenylation signal
   2193..2621    -  rep_origin     f1 ori (sequence partly withheld): f1 bacteriophage origin of replication; arrow indicates direction of (+) strand synthesis
   2648..2752    +  promoter       AmpR promoter: bla
   2754..3111    +  promoter       SV40 promoter: SV40 enhancer and early promoter
   3146..3940    +  CDS            NeoR/KanR: aminoglycoside phosphotransferase from Tn5; aph(3')-II (or nptII); confers resistance to neomycin, kanamycin, and G418 (Geneticin®)
   3961..4113    +  CDS            ble (fragment): BLE_KLEPN - Experimental evidence at protein level: Swiss-Prot protein existence level 1. Binding protein with a strong affinity to the bleomycin family of antibiotics. Binds to CL990; an antimitotic-antibiotic compound. From Klebsiella pneumoniae.
   4172..4219    +  polyA_signal   HSV TK poly(A) signal: herpes simplex virus thymidine kinase polyadenylation signal (Cole and Stacy, 1985)
   4310..4326    -  polyA_signal   bGH poly(A) signal (fragment): bovine growth hormone polyadenylation signal
   4548..5136    +  rep_origin     ori: high-copy-number ColE1/pMB1/pBR322/pUC origin of replication
