[The description below was written by a language model from this plasmid's Addgene catalogue record and pLannotate feature annotations shown in this document.]
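Description:
pARF6(Q67L)-CFP is a mammalian expression plasmid built on the Clontech pECFP-N1 backbone, encoding human ADP-ribosylation factor 6 carrying the Q67L substitution fused at its C-terminus to cyan fluorescent protein. The ARF6 coding sequence, derived from a human cDNA clone and altered by site-directed mutagenesis, was inserted between the EcoRI and KpnI sites of the multiple cloning site, both of which remain intact. This places it in frame upstream of the fluorescent protein, separated by a short stretch of residual polylinker. According to the depositor, Q67L makes the GTPase constitutively active, and the fluorophore is the monomeric A207K version of ECFP, matching the mECFP annotation in the feature table. Transcription is driven by the human cytomegalovirus immediate early enhancer and promoter and terminated by the SV40 polyadenylation signal.

The 5,250 nt plasmid is maintained at high copy in E. coli through a pUC-type ColE1 origin and also carries an f1 phage origin. A single Tn5 aminoglycoside phosphotransferase gene serves for selection in both hosts. A bacterial bla-type promoter expresses it for kanamycin resistance, while the adjacent SV40 enhancer/early promoter, together with an HSV TK polyadenylation signal, expresses it in mammalian cells for G418 selection. The short large T antigen, ble and bGH poly(A) fragments annotated in the table appear to be backbone remnants or partial matches rather than functional elements.

The construct is suited to live-cell imaging of the localisation of activated ARF6, and the associated publication examines ARF1 and ARF6 regulation during Fcγ receptor-mediated phagocytosis. The record does not specify how the CFP tag was used beyond this.
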