Addgene plasmid #11387: pARF6(Q67L)-CFP
Depositing lab: Joel Swanson. Depositing organization: University of Michigan. Publication: A Phosphatidylinositol-3-Kinase-Dependent Signal Transition Regulates ARF1 and ARF6 during Fcgamma Receptor-Mediated Phagocytosis. Beemiller P, Hoppe AD, Swanson JA. PLoS Biol. 2006 May 9. 4(6):e162. 10.1371/journal.pbio.0040162 PubMed 16669702.
Backbone
  Vector backbone: pECFP-N1
  Backbone manufacturer: Clontech
  Backbone size w/o insert (bp): 4733
  Vector type: Mammalian Expression
  Selectable markers: Neomycin (select with G418)
Growth in bacteria
  Bacterial resistance: Kanamycin, 50 μg/mL
  Growth temperature: 37°C
  Growth strain: DH5alpha
  Copy number: High Copy
Gene/Insert
  Gene/Insert name: ADP Ribosylation Factor 6 (alt names: ARF6(Q67L); CFP)
  Species: H. sapiens (human)
  Insert size (bp): 527
  GenBank ID: NP_001654
  Entrez Gene: ARF6
  Cloning method: Restriction Enzyme; 5′ cloning site EcoRI (not destroyed); 3′ cloning site KpnI (not destroyed)
  Sequencing primers: 5′ GGTGGGAGGTCTATATAAGCAGAGCTGGTT; 3′ CCCCGGTGAACAGCTCCTCGCCCTTGCTCA
Resource information
  A portion of this plasmid was derived from a plasmid made by: hARF6 was obtained from the UMR cDNA Resource center (www.cDNA.org) and mutagenized using site-directed mutagenesis.
Terms and licenses: Academic/Nonprofit Terms; Industry Terms: Not Available to Industry
Depositor comments: Encodes a CFP fusion to the C-terminus of constitutively-active ARF6. CFP is the monomeric (A207K) version of ECFP.
How to cite: pARF6(Q67L)-CFP was a gift from Joel Swanson (Addgene plasmid # 11387 ; http://n2t.net/addgene:11387 ; RRID:Addgene_11387)
