>Addgene plasmid #11387 | pARF6(Q67L)-CFP | addgene partial sequence | sequence record 18183 | CMV-F 5'-CGCAAATGGGCGGTAGGCGTG-3'
TCAGATCCGCTAGCGCTACCGGACTCAGATCTCGAGCTCAAGCTTCGAATTCATGGGGAAGGTGCTATCC
AAAATCTTCGGGAACAAGGAAATGCGGATCCTCATGTTGGGCCTGGACGCGGCCGGCAAGACAACAATCC
TGTACAAGTTGAAGCTGGGCCAGTCGGTGACCACCATTCCCACTGTGGGTTTCAACGTGGAGACGGTGAC
TTACAAAAATGTCAAGTTCAACGTATGGGATGTGGGCGGCCTTGACAAGATCCGGCCGCTCTGGCGGCAT
TACTACACTGGGACCCAAGGTCTCATCTTCGTAGTGGACTGCGCCGACCGCGACCGCATCGATGAGGCTC
GCCAGGAGCTGCACCGCATTATCAATGACCGGGAGATGAGGGACGCCATAATCCTCATCTTCGCCAACAA
GCAGGACCTGCCCGATGCCATGAAACCCCACGAGATCCAGGAGAAACTGGGCCTGACCCGGATTCGGGAC
AGGAACTGGTATGTGCAGCCCTCCTGTGCCACCTCAGGGGACGGACTCTATGAGGGGCTCACATGGTTAA
CCTCTAACTACAAATCTTTGGTACCGCGGGCCCGGGATCCACCGGTCGCCACCATGGTGAGCAAGGGCGA
GGAGCTGTTCACCGGGGTGGTGCCCATCCTGGTCGAGCTGGACGGCGACGTAAACGGCCACAAGTTCAGC
GTGTCCGGCGAGGGCGAGGGCGATGCCACCTACGGCAAGCTGACCCTGAAGTTCATCTGCACCACCGGCA
AGCTGCCCGTGCCCTGGCCCACCCTCGTGACCACCCTGACCTGGGGCGTGCAGTGCTTCAGCCGCTACCC
CGACCACATGAAGCAGCACGACTTCTTCAAGTCCGCCATGCCCGAAGGCTACGTCCAGGAGCGCACCATC
TTCTTCAAGGACGACGGCAACTACAAGACCCGCGCCGAGGTGAAGTTCGAGGGCGACACCCTGGTGAACC
GCATCGAGCTGAAGGGCATCGACTTCAAGGAGGACGGCAACATCCTGGGGCACAAGCTGGAGTACAACTA
CATCAGCCACAACGTCTATATC
